>Addgene plasmid #122019 | pTET-IUPi | addgene full sequence | sequence record 238972 | Addgene NGS Result
AACGCCAGCAACGCGGCCTTTTTACGGTTCCTGGCCTTTTGCTGGCCTTTTGCTCACATGTTCTTTCCTG
CGTTATCCCCTGATTCTGTGGATAACCGTATTACCGCCTTTGAGTGAGCTGATACCGCTCGCCGCAGCCG
AACGACCGAGCGCAGCGAGTCAGTGAGCGAGGAAGCGGAAGAGCGCCTGATGCGGTATTTTCTCCTTACG
CATCTGTGCGGTATTTCACACCGCAATGGTGCACTCTCAGTACAATCTGCTCTGATGCCGCATAGTTAAG
CCAGTATACACTCCGCTATCGCTACGTGACTGGGTCATGGCTGCGCCCCGACACCCGCCAACACCCGCTG
ACGCGCCCTGACGGGCTTGTCTGCTCCCGGCATCCGCTTACAGACAAGCTGTGACCGTCTCCGGGAGCTG
CATGTGTCAGAGGTTTTCACCGTCATCACCGAAACGCGCGAGGCAGCTGCGGTAAAGCTCATCAGCGTGG
TCGTGAAGCGATTCACAGATGTCTGCCTGTTCATCCGCGTCCAGCTCGTTGAGTTTCTCCAGAAGCGTTA
ATGTCTGGCTTCTGATAAAGCGGGCCATGTTAAGGGCGGTTTTTTCCTGTTTGGTCACTGATGCCTCCGT
GTAAGGGGGATTTCTGTTCATGGGGGTAATGATACCGATGAAACGAGAGAGGATGCTCACGATACGGGTT
ACTGATGATGAACATGCCCGGTTACTGGAACGTTGTGAGGGTAAACAACTGGCGGTATGGATGCGGCGGG
ACCAGAGAAAAATCACTCAGGGTCAATGCCAGCGCTTCGTTAATACAGATGTAGGTGTTCCACAGGGTAG
CCAGCAGCATCCTGCGATGCAGATCCGGAACATAATTGTGCAGGGCGCTGACTTCCGCGTTTCCAGACTT
TACGAAACACGGAAACCGAAGACCATTCATGTTGTTGCTCAGGTCGCAGACGTTTTGCAGCAGCAGTCGC
TTCACGTTCGCTCGCGTATCGGTGATTCATTCTGCTAACCAGTAAGGCAACCCCGCCAGCCTAGCCGGGT
CCTCAACGACAGGAGCACGATCATGCGCACCCGTGGGGCCGCCATGCCGGCGATAATGGCCTGCTTCTCG
CCGAAACGTTTGGTGGCGGGACCAGTGACGAAGGCTTGAGCGAGGGCGTGCAAGATTCCGAATACCGCAA
GCGACAGGCCGATCATCGTCGCGCTCCAGCGAAAGCGGTCCTCGCCGAAAATGACCCAGAGCGCTGCCGG
CACCTGTCCTACGAGTTGCATGATAAAGAAGACAGTCATAAGTGCGGCGACGATAGTCATGCCCCGCGCC
CACCGGAAGGAGCTGACTGGGTTGAAGGCTCTCAAGGGCATCGGTCGAGATCCCGGTGCCTAATGAGTGA
GCTAACTTACATTAATTGCGTTGCGCTTAAGACCCACTTTCACATTTAAGTTGTTTTTCTAATCCGCATA
TGATCAATTCAAGGCCGAATAAGAAGGCTGGCTCTGCACCTTGGTGATCAAATAATTCGATAGCTTGTCG
TAATAATGGCGGCATACTATCAGTAGTAGGTGTTTCCCTTTCTTCTTTAGCGACTTGATGCTCTTGATCT
TCCAATACGCAACCTAAAGTAAAATGCCCCACAGCGCTGAGTGCATATAATGCATTCTCTAGTGAAAAAC
CTTGTTGGCATAAAAAGGCTAATTGATTTTCGAGAGTTTCATACTGTTTTTCTGTAGGCCGTGTACCTAA
ATGTACTTTTGCTCCATCGCGATGACTTAGTAAAGCACATCTAAAACTTTTAGCGTTATTACGTAAAAAA
TCTTGCCAGCTTTCCCCTTCTAAAGGGCAAAAGTGAGTATGGTGCCTATCTAACATCTCAATGGCTAAGG
CGTCGAGCAAAGCCCGCTTATTTTTTACATGCCAATACAATGTAGGCTGCTCTACACCTAGCTTCTGGGC
GAGTTTACGGGTTGTTAAACCTTCGATTCCGACCTCATTAAGCAGCTCTAATGCGCTGTTAATCACTTTA
CTTTTATCTAATCTAGACATCATTAATTCCTAATTTTTGTTGACACTCTATCGTTGATAGAGTTATTTTA
CCACTCCCTATCAGTGATAGAGAAAAGAATTCAAAAGATCTTTTAAGAAGGAGATATACATATGGTGCAG
GAGTCCCGCCCCGGCTCGGTCCGGTCGTATTCCGTGGGCTACCAGGCCCGGTCGCGGTCGTCGTCCCAGC
GCCGCCATTCGCTCACGCGGCAGCGCAGCAGCCAGCGGCTCATCCGGACGATCTCCATCGAGAGCGATGT
GAGCAATATCACGGACGATGATGATCTGCGGGCGGTGAATGAAGGGGTGGCCGGGGTCCAGCTCGACGTC
TCCGAGACGGCGAACAAAGGGCCACGCCGGGCCAGTGCCACCGATGTCACCGACTCGCTGGGCTCCACGT
CCAGCGAATATATCGAGATCCCCTTCGTGAAAGAGACGCTGGACGCGAGCCTCCCCTCGGATTACCTCAA
ACAAGACATCCTGAACCTGATCCAATCCCTGAAGATCTCGAAATGGTACAATAACAAAAAGATCCAGCCC
GTCGCCCAGGACATGAACCTCGTCAAAATCTCCGGCGCGATGACCAATGCGATCTTCAAGGTGGAGTACC
CGAAACTGCCGTCCCTCCTGCTGCGGATCTATGGCCCGAATATCGATAACATCATCGACCGCGAATATGA
ACTCCAGATCCTCGCGCGGCTCTCGCTGAAAAACATCGGGCCGTCCCTGTACGGCTGCTTCGTGAATGGG
CGCTTCGAGCAGTTCCTCGAAAACTCCAAAACGCTGACCAAGGATGATATCCGGAACTGGAAAAACTCGC
AACGGATCGCCCGCCGCATGAAGGAGCTGCATGTGGGCGTGCCCCTCCTCTCGTCGGAGCGGAAGAATGG
GAGCGCCTGCTGGCAAAAAATCAACCAATGGCTCCGCACGATCGAGAAGGTGGATCAGTGGGTCGGGGAC
CCGAAGAACATCGAGAACAGCCTCCTCTGCGAAAATTGGTCCAAATTCATGGACATCGTCGATCGGTACC
ACAAGTGGCTGATCAGCCAAGAACAAGGGATCGAGCAAGTCAACAAAAATCTGATCTTCTGCCATAATGA
TGCCCAATACGGGAATCTCCTCTTCACCGCGCCCGTCATGAACACCCCCTCCCTGTATACCGCGCCGAGC
TCGACCTCCCTGACGTCCCAAAGCAGCAGCCTCTTCCCCTCGTCCAGCAACGTGATCGTCGATGATATCA
TCAATCCCCCGAAGCAAGAACAATCCCAAGATTCCAAACTCGTGGTCATCGATTTCGAATACGCCGGGGC
CAATCCCGCCGCGTACGATCTCGCCAATCACCTCTCGGAATGGATGTACGACTATAATAACGCCAAAGCC
CCGCACCAGTGCCACGCCGACCGGTACCCCGACAAGGAGCAAGTGCTCAACTTCCTGTATTCGTATGTCA
GCCATCTCCGCGGCGGGGCCAAAGAGCCCATCGATGAAGAAGTCCAGCGCCTCTATAAATCGATCATCCA
GTGGCGCCCCACGGTGCAGCTCTTCTGGTCGCTGTGGGCGATCCTGCAAAGCGGCAAGCTGGAAAAAAAA
GAAGCCAGCACCGCCATCACCCGCGAAGAAATCGGGCCCAATGGGAAAAAGTATATCATCAAGACGGAGC
CCGAGTCGCCCGAAGAGGACTTCGTCGAAAATGACGACGAACCCGAAGCCGGCGTGTCGATCGATACCTT
CGACTACATGGCCTACGGGCGGGACAAGATCGCGGTGTTCTGGGGGGACCTGATCGGGCTGGGCATCATC
ACGGAGGAGGAATGCAAGAACTTCTCGAGCTTCAAATTCCTCGACACCAGCTACCTGTAAGTACAAGAAA
AGTCAGTAGTCTAAGGAGGTAAGCATGGAACTCAATATCAGCGAAAGCCGGTCGCGCAGCATCCGGTGCA
TCGTGAAGCTCGGGGGCGCGGCCATCACCTGCAAAAACGAACTCGAAAAGATCCATGACGAAAACCTCGA
AGTGGTGGCCTGCCAACTGCGGCAAGCGATGCTGGAAGGCTCCGCCCCCTCCAAAGTCATCGGCATGGAC
TGGTCCAAACGGCCGGGCTCCTCCGAAATCTCCTGCGATGTGGACGACATCGGCGACCAGAAATCGAGCG
AATTCTCGAAGTTCGTGGTCGTCCACGGGGCGGGCTCGTTCGGCCATTTCCAAGCGTCGCGGTCGGGCGT
CCATAAAGGGGGCCTGGAGAAGCCCATCGTCAAAGCCGGGTTCGTCGCGACCCGGATCTCGGTCACCAAT
CTCAATCTCGAGATCGTCCGCGCCCTGGCCCGGGAAGGCATCCCGACGATCGGGATGAGCCCCTTCAGCT
GCGGCTGGTCCACCTCCAAACGGGATGTCGCGTCGGCGGATCTCGCGACGGTCGCCAAGACCATCGACTC
GGGCTTCGTGCCCGTGCTCCATGGGGACGCGGTCCTGGACAACATCCTGGGCTGCACGATCCTGTCCGGC
GATGTCATCATCCGGCACCTGGCCGACCATCTCAAGCCGGAATACGTCGTGTTCCTGACCGACGTGCTCG
GGGTCTATGACCGGCCCCCGAGCCCGTCGGAGCCGGACGCCGTCCTGCTCAAGGAGATCGCCGTCGGGGA
GGATGGCTCCTGGAAGGTGGTCAACCCCCTCCTGGAACATACCGACAAAAAGGTGGATTATTCCGTCGCG
GCCCACGATACCACGGGGGGGATGGAAACCAAAATCTCGGAAGCCGCCATGATCGCCAAGCTCGGCGTGG
ATGTGTACATCGTGAAAGCCGCGACCACCCATTCGCAGCGGGCGCTCAATGGCGACCTGCGCGACTCCGT
CCCCGAAGACTGGCTGGGGACCATCATCCGCTTCAGCAAATAAAACTAAGGAGGTCTATATGCAAACGGA
ACACGTCATTTTATTGAATGCACAGGGAGTTCCCACGGGTACGCTGGAAAAGTATGCCGCACACACGGCA
GACACCCGCTTACATCTCGCGTTCTCCAGTTGGCTGTTTAATGCCAAAGGACAATTATTAGTTACCCGCC
GCGCACTGAGCAAAAAAGCATGGCCTGGCGTGTGGACTAACTCGGTTTGTGGGCACCCACAACTGGGAGA
AAGCAACGAAGACGCAGTGATCCGCCGTTGCCGTTATGAGCTTGGCGTGGAAATTACGCCTCCTGAATCT
ATCTATCCTGACTTTCGCTACCGCGCCACCGATCCGAGTGGCATTGTGGAAAATGAAGTGTGTCCGGTAT
TTGCCGCACGCACCACTAGTGCGTTACAGATCAATGATGATGAAGTGATGGATTATCAATGGTGTGATTT
AGCAGATGTATTACACGGTATTGATGCCACGCCGTGGGCGTTCAGTCCGTGGATGGTGATGCAGGCGACA
AATCGCGAAGCCAGAAAACGATTATCTGCATTTACCCAGCTTAAATAACGAATTCGAGCTCCGTCGACAA
GCTTGCGGCCGCACTCGAGCACCACCACCACCACCACTGAGATCCGGCTGCTAACAAAGCCCGAAAGGAA
GCTGAGTTGGCTGCTGCCACCGCTGAGCAATAACTAGCATAACCCCTTGGGGCCTCTAAACGGGTCTTGA
GGGGTTTTTTGCTGAAAGGAGGAACTATATCCGGATTGGCGAATGGG
[124 nt withheld, positions 5718-5841]
C
[91 nt withheld, positions 5843-5933]
A
[49 nt withheld, positions 5935-5983]
CCTTTGACGTTGGAGTCCACGTTCTTT
[37 nt withheld, positions 6011-6047]
ACCCTATCTCGGTCTATTCTTTTGATTTATAAGGGATTTTGCCGATTTCGGCCTATTGGTTAAAAAATGA
GCTGATTTAACAAAAATTTAACGCGAATTTTAACAAAATATTAACGCTTACAATTTAGGTGGCACTTTTC
GGGGAAATGTGCGCGGAACCCCTATTTGTTTATTTTTCTAAATACATTCAAATATGTATCCGCTCATGAA
TTAATTCTTAGAAAAACTCATCGAGCATCAAATGAAACTGCAATTTATTCATATCAGGATTATCAATACC
ATATTTTTGAAAAAGCCGTTTCTGTAATGAAGGAGAAAACTCACCGAGGCAGTTCCATAGGATGGCAAGA
TCCTGGTATCGGTCTGCGATTCCGACTCGTCCAACATCAATACAACCTATTAATTTCCCCTCGTCAAAAA
TAAGGTTATCAAGTGAGAAATCACCATGAGTGACGACTGAATCCGGTGAGAATGGCAAAAGTTTATGCAT
TTCTTTCCAGACTTGTTCAACAGGCCAGCCATTACGCTCGTCATCAAAATCACTCGCATCAACCAAACCG
TTATTCATTCGTGATTGCGCCTGAGCGAGACGAAATACGCGATCGCTGTTAAAAGGACAATTACAAACAG
GAATCGAATGCAACCGGCGCAGGAACACTGCCAGCGCATCAACAATATTTTCACCTGAATCAGGATATTC
TTCTAATACCTGGAATGCTGTTTTCCCGGGGATCGCAGTGGTGAGTAACCATGCATCATCAGGAGTACGG
ATAAAATGCTTGATGGTCGGAAGAGGCATAAATTCCGTCAGCCAGTTTAGTCTGACCATCTCATCTGTAA
CATCATTGGCAACGCTACCTTTGCCATGTTTCAGAAACAACTCTGGCGCATCGGGCTTCCCATACAATCG
ATAGATTGTCGCACCTGATTGCCCGACATTATCGCGAGCCCATTTATACCCATATAAATCAGCATCCATG
TTGGAATTTAATCGCGGCCTAGAGCAAGACGTTTCCCGTTGAATATGGCTCATAACACCCCTTGTATTAC
TGTTTATGTAAGCAGACAGTTTTATTGTTCATGACCAAAATCCCTTAACGTGAGTTTTCGTTCCACTGAG
CGTCAGACCCCGTAGAAAAGATCAAAGGATCTTCTTGAGATCCTTTTTTTCTGCGCGTAATCTGCTGCTT
GCAAACAAAAAAACCACCGCTACCAGCGGTGGTTTGTTTGCCGGATCAAGAGCTACCAACTCTTTTTCCG
AAGGTAACTGGCTTCAGCAGAGCGCAGATACCAAATACTGTCCTTCTAGTGTAGCCGTAGTTAGGCCACC
ACTTCAAGAACTCTGTAGCACCGCCTACATACCTCGCTCTGCTAATCCTGTTACCAGTGGCTGCTGCCAG
TGGCGATAAGTCGTGTCTTACCGGGTTGGACTCAAGACGATAGTTACCGGATAAGGCGCAGCGGTCGGGC
TGAACGGGGGGTTCGTGCACACAGCCCAGCTTGGAGCGAACGACCTACACCGAACTGAGATACCTACAGC
GTGAGCTATGAGAAAGCGCCACGCTTCCCGAAGGGAGAAAGGCGGACAGGTATCCGGTAAGCGGCAGGGT
CGGAACAGGAGAGCGCACGAGGGAGCTTCCAGGGGGAAACGCCTGGTATCTTTATAGTCCTGTCGGGTTT
CGCCACCTCTGACTTGAGCGTCGATTTTTGTGATGCTCGTCAGGGGGGCGGAGCCTATGGAAA
Features (pLannotate 1.2.2; 18 found; start..end, strand, type, name):
     48..181     +  rep_origin     RSF ori (fragment): Plasmids containing the RSF 1030 origin of replication can be propagated in E. coli cells that contain additional plasmids with compatible origins.
    186..325     -  misc_feature   bom: basis of mobility region from pBR322
    427..618     -  CDS            rop: Rop protein, which maintains plasmids at low copy number; rop
    635..1015    +  CDS            YPB1_ECOLX: Protein predicted: Swiss-Prot protein existence level 4. From Escherichia coli.
   1087..1378    -  CDS            TcR (fragment): tetracycline efflux protein; tet; confers resistance to tetracycline
   1393..1414    -  protein_bind   CAP binding site: CAP binding activates transcription in the presence of cAMP. E. coli catabolite activator protein
   1427..2050    -  CDS            TetR: tetracycline repressor TetR; tetR from transposon Tn10; TetR binds to the tetracycline operator tetO to inhibit transcription. This inhibition can be relieved by adding tetracycline or doxycycline.
   2069..2124    +  promoter       tetR/tetA promoters: tetR; overlapping promoters for bacterial tetR and tetA
   2162..3907    +  CDS            CKI1: KICH_YEAST - Also known as CKI. Experimental evidence at protein level: Swiss-Prot protein existence level 1. Catalyzes the committed step in the synthesis of phosphatidylcholine by the CDP-choline pathway (PubMed:2536698, PubMed:9506987, PubMed:10329685). Also exhibits ethanolamine kinase activity but it is a poor substrate at 14% efficiency compared with choline (PubMed:2536698, PubMed:9506987). From Saccharomyces cerevisiae (strain ATCC 204508 / S288c) (Baker's yeast).
   3945..4940    +  CDS            IPK: IPK_ARATH - Experimental evidence at protein level: Swiss-Prot protein existence level 1. Catalyzes the formation of isopentenyl diphosphate (IPP), the universal five-carbon isoprenoid building block of all natural isoprenoids (PubMed:24327557, PubMed:26216978). Acts in parallel with the mevalonate (MVA) pathway and plays an important role in regulating the formation of both MVA and methylerythritol phosphate (MEP) pathway- derived terpenoid compounds by controlling the ratio of isopentenyl phosphate (IP) and dimethylallyl phosphate (DMAP) to isopentenyl diphosphate (IPP) and dimethylallyl dip
   4960..5505    +  CDS            idi: IDI_ECOLI - Also known as ygfV. Experimental evidence at protein level: Swiss-Prot protein existence level 1. Catalyzes the 1,3-allylic rearrangement of the homoallylic substrate isopentenyl (IPP) to its highly electrophilic allylic isomer, dimethylallyl diphosphate (DMAPP). From Escherichia coli (strain K12).
   5550..5567    +  CDS            9xHis (fragment): 9xHis affinity tag
   5577..5626    +  CDS            SET1 (fragment): solubility-enhancement tag derived from T7 phage gene 10B
   5634..5681    +  terminator     T7 terminator: transcription terminator for bacteriophage T7 RNA polymerase
   5718..6146    +  rep_origin     f1 ori (sequence partly withheld): f1 bacteriophage origin of replication; arrow indicates direction of (+) strand synthesis
   6199..6256    +  promoter       AmpR promoter (fragment): bla
   6265..7080    -  CDS            KanR: aminoglycoside phosphotransferase; aph(3')-Ia; confers resistance to kanamycin in bacteria or G418 (Geneticin®) in eukaryotes
   7202..7790    +  rep_origin     ori: high-copy-number ColE1/pMB1/pBR322/pUC origin of replication
