[The description below was written by a language model from this plasmid's Addgene catalogue record and pLannotate feature annotations shown in this document.]
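Description:
pTET-IUPi is a bacterial expression plasmid of about 7.8 kb, built on the pTET backbone, for anhydrotetracycline-inducible expression of the isopentenol utilization pathway (IUP) in E. coli. It replicates from a ColE1/pMB1-type origin and is catalogued as high copy, although the annotation also detects rop and the pBR322 bom region next to the origin. Selection is by kanamycin through the aph(3')-Ia gene. An f1 phage origin is also present. Short fragments annotated as an RSF origin, tetracycline efflux gene and AmpR promoter appear to be backbone remnants rather than functional parts.

The payload consists of three coding sequences arranged in tandem on the same strand downstream of the divergent tetR/tetA promoter region, consistent with a single operon. They are S. cerevisiae choline kinase (CKI1, ScCK) and Arabidopsis thaliana isopentenyl monophosphate kinase (AtIPK), both codon optimized for E. coli, followed by the native E. coli isopentenyl-diphosphate isomerase gene idi. TetR from Tn10 is encoded in the opposite orientation and represses the tet operator until an inducer such as anhydrotetracycline releases it. A T7 terminator lies downstream of the cassette. Short His-tag and solubility-tag fragments sit after idi, separated from its coding region, and the record does not indicate that they are fused to any of the enzymes.

According to the IPK and idi annotations, IPK forms isopentenyl diphosphate and idi interconverts it with dimethylallyl diphosphate. The associated publication describes a two-step pathway for isoprenoid synthesis, and the choline kinase is listed as one of its genes, but its role in the pathway is not described in the record. The plasmid is used in metabolic engineering to supply these isoprenoid precursors under tunable induction.
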