Addgene plasmid #122019: pTET-IUPi
Purpose: Expresses IUP pathway genes (ChK, IPK, idi) under inducible promoter. aTC inducible. Kan. resist.
Depositing lab: Gregory Stephanopoulos. Depositing organization: Massachusetts Institute of Technology. Publication: Two-step pathway for isoprenoid synthesis. Chatzivasileiou AO, Ward V, Edgar SM, Stephanopoulos G. Proc Natl Acad Sci U S A. 2018 Dec 24. pii: 1812935116. doi: 10.1073/pnas.1812935116. PubMed 30584096.
Backbone
  Vector backbone: pTET
  Backbone manufacturer: Woolston,B.M., King,J.R., Reiter,M., Van Hove,B. and Stephanopoulos,G.
  Backbone size w/o insert (bp): 4447
  Total vector size (bp): 7794
  Vector type: Bacterial Expression
Growth in bacteria
  Bacterial resistance: Kanamycin, 50 μg/mL
  Growth temperature: 37°C
  Growth strain: DH5alpha
  Copy number: High Copy
Gene/Insert 1
  Gene/Insert name: Choline kinase (alt name: ScCK)
  Species: S. cerevisiae (budding yeast)
  Insert size (bp): 1749
  Mutation: Codon optimized for E. coli
  GenBank ID: NC_001144.5
  Entrez Gene: CKI1 (a.k.a. YLR133W)
  Promoter: pTET
  Cloning method: Gibson Cloning
  Sequencing primers: 5′ TTTACCACTCCCTATCAGTG
Gene/Insert 2
  Gene/Insert name: Isopentenyl monophosphate kinase (alt name: AtIPK)
  Species: A. thaliana (mustard weed)
  Insert size (bp): 999
  Mutation: Codon optimized for E. coli
  GenBank ID: NP_173986.2
  Entrez Gene: AT1G26640 (a.k.a. AT1G26640, T24P13.2, T24P13_2)
  Promoter: pTET
  Cloning method: Gibson Cloning
  Sequencing primers: 5′ GAGGAGGAATGCAAGAACTTCTC
Gene/Insert 3
  Gene/Insert name: isopentenyl-diphosphate Delta-isomerase (alt name: idi)
  Species: Escherichia coli str. K-12 substr. MG1655
  Insert size (bp): 549
  GenBank ID: NC_000913.3
  Promoter: pTET
  Cloning method: Gibson Cloning
  Sequencing primers: 5′ GGGACCATCATCCGCTTCAG
Terms and licenses: Academic/Nonprofit Terms; Industry Terms: Not Available to Industry
How to cite: pTET-IUPi was a gift from Gregory Stephanopoulos (Addgene plasmid # 122019 ; http://n2t.net/addgene:122019 ; RRID:Addgene_122019)
